Addgene plasmid #49698: pVRa38_1322
Depositing lab: Christopher Voigt. Depositing organization: University of California, San Francisco (UCSF). Publication: Design of orthogonal genetic switches based on a crosstalk map of sigmas, anti-sigmas, and promoters. Rhodius VA, Segall-Shapiro TH, Sharon BD, Ghodasara A, Orlova E, Tabakh H, Burkhardt DH, Clancy K, Peterson TC, Gross CA, Voigt CA. Mol Syst Biol. 2013 Oct 29;9:702. doi: 10.1038/msb.2013.58. PubMed 24169405.
Backbone
  Vector backbone: pVRa
  Vector type: Bacterial Expression, Synthetic Biology
Growth in bacteria
  Bacterial resistance: Ampicillin, 100 μg/mL
  Growth temperature: 37°C
  Growth strain: DH10B
  Copy number: Low Copy
Gene/Insert
  Gene/Insert name: ECF38_1322
  Species: Streptomyces coelicolor A3(2)
  Mutation: Codon optimized for E.coli
  Promoter: pT7-lacO
  Tag / fusion protein: His6-PreScission (N terminal on backbone)
  Cloning method: Restriction Enzyme; 5′ cloning site NdeI (not destroyed); 3′ cloning site HindIII (not destroyed)
  Sequencing primers: 5′ CGATATAGGCGCCAGCAAC; 3′ CAGCAGCCAACTCAGCTTC
Terms and licenses: Academic/Nonprofit Terms; Industry Terms: Not Available to Industry
How to cite: pVRa38_1322 was a gift from Christopher Voigt (Addgene plasmid # 49698 ; http://n2t.net/addgene:49698 ; RRID:Addgene_49698)
