[The description below was written by a language model from this plasmid's Addgene catalogue record and pLannotate feature annotations shown in this document.]
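Description:
pVRa38_1322 is a bacterial expression plasmid built on the pVRa backbone, a pET-like vector, for inducible production of an extracytoplasmic function (ECF) sigma factor in E. coli. It is maintained through a ColE1/pBR322-type origin accompanied by the rop gene and the bom mobility region, consistent with the catalogue's low-copy designation, and is selected with ampicillin via the bla β-lactamase gene. An f1 phage origin is also present, along with remnants of a tetracycline resistance gene that appear only as fragments and are presumably non-functional.

The insert, ECF38_1322, is a sigma factor gene from Streptomyces coelicolor A3(2) that has been codon optimized for E. coli and cloned between NdeI and HindIII sites. Expression is driven by a T7 promoter immediately followed by a lac operator, with the T7 gene 10 ribosome binding site upstream and a T7 terminator downstream. The plasmid carries its own lacI gene, so transcription requires T7 RNA polymerase from the host and is repressed until relieved by IPTG. The backbone supplies an N-terminal His6 tag followed by a PreScission protease cleavage site. The automated annotation does not label the ECF open reading frame itself, which spans the sequence origin, and picks up only short tag-like fragments: one near the start codon that probably reflects the His6 tag, and others downstream of the insert (a His-tag fragment and a T7 gene 10-derived fragment) that probably reflect residual vector sequence.

The plasmid belongs to a synthetic biology collection used to map crosstalk among sigma factors, anti-sigma factors and their promoters, with the aim of building orthogonal genetic switches.
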