Features (pLannotate 1.2.2; 19 found; start..end, strand, type, name):
    601..618     +  CDS            9xHis (fragment): 9xHis affinity tag
    628..677     +  CDS            SET1 (fragment): solubility-enhancement tag derived from T7 phage gene 10B
    685..732     +  terminator     T7 terminator: transcription terminator for bacteriophage T7 RNA polymerase
    769..1224    +  rep_origin     f1 ori (sequence partly withheld): f1 bacteriophage origin of replication; arrow indicates direction of (+) strand synthesis
   1251..1355    +  promoter       AmpR promoter: bla
   1356..2216    +  CDS            AmpR: β-lactamase; bla; confers resistance to ampicillin, carbenicillin, and related antibiotics
   2387..2975    +  rep_origin     ori: high-copy-number ColE1/pMB1/pBR322/pUC origin of replication
   3161..3303    -  misc_feature   bom: basis of mobility region from pBR322
   3405..3596    -  CDS            rop: Rop protein, which maintains plasmids at low copy number; rop
   3613..3993    +  CDS            YPB1_ECOLX: Protein predicted: Swiss-Prot protein existence level 4. From Escherichia coli.
   4065..4356    -  CDS            TcR (fragment): tetracycline efflux protein; tet; confers resistance to tetracycline
   4371..4392    -  protein_bind   CAP binding site: CAP binding activates transcription in the presence of cAMP. E. coli catabolite activator protein
   4405..5487    -  CDS            lacI: lac repressor; lacI; The lac repressor binds to the lac operator to inhibit transcription in E. coli. This inhibition can be relieved by adding lactose or isopropyl-β-D-thiogalactopyranoside (IPTG).
   5488..5565    -  promoter       lacI promoter: lacI
   5573..5852    -  CDS            TcR (fragment): tetracycline efflux protein; tet; confers resistance to tetracycline
   5874..5892    +  promoter       T7 promoter: promoter for bacteriophage T7 RNA polymerase
   5893..5917    +  protein_bind   lac operator: The lac repressor binds to the lac operator to inhibit transcription in E. coli. This inhibition can be relieved by adding lactose or isopropyl-β-D-thiogalactopyranoside (IPTG). lac repressor encoded by lacI
   5932..5954    +  RBS            RBS: efficient ribosome binding site from bacteriophage T7 gene 10 (Olins and Rangwala, 1989)
   5973..5989    +  CDS            capTEV™ (fragment): composite tag for in vivo biotinylation, TEV protease cleavage, and 6xHis tagging
>Addgene plasmid #49698 | pVRa38_1322 | depositor full sequence | sequence record 74489 | pVRa38_1322 sequence 6026 bps
ATGCCGGTTATTGCACCGATGCCTGCAGCACGTCCGGCACGTATTACCAATCAGCGTGATGGTGCAGAAG
ATGCAGCAGCAGGCACCACCGTTGATCATCTGACCGAAACCTATCGTGCACATTATCGTAGCCTGCTGGG
TCTGGCAGCACTGCTGCTGGATGATACCGCAAGCTGTGAAGATGTTGTTCAAGAAGCATTTATCCGCGTT
CATAGCGCACGTAAACGTGTTCGTGATCCGGAAAAAACCCTGGCATATCTGCGTCAGACCGTTGTTAATC
TGAGCCGTAGCGCACTGCGTCGTCGTATTCTGGGTCTGAAACTGCTGAGCAAACCGATGCCGGATATGGC
AAGTGCCGAAGAAGGTGCATACGATCAGCTGGAACGTGATAGCCTGATTAAAGCAATGAAAGGTCTGCAG
CGTCGTCAGCGTGAAGTTCTGGTTCTGCGTTATTTTGCAGATATGACCGAAGCACAGGTTGCAGAAACCC
TGGGTATTAGCCTGGGTAGCGTTAAAGCCTATGGTAGCCGTGGTATTGCAGCCCTGCGTGTTGCAATGGA
AGCACCGGCATAAGGATCCAAGCTTGCGGCCGCACTCGAGCACCACCACCACCACCACTGAGATCCGGCT
GCTAACAAAGCCCGAAAGGAAGCTGAGTTGGCTGCTGCCACCGCTGAGCAATAACTAGCATAACCCCTTG
GGGCCTCTAAACGGGTCTTGAGGGGTTTTTTGCTGAAAGGAGGAACTATATCCGGATTGGCGAATGGG
[124 nt withheld, positions 769-892]
C
[91 nt withheld, positions 894-984]
A
[49 nt withheld, positions 986-1034]
CCTTTGACGTTGGAGTCCACGTTCTTT
[37 nt withheld, positions 1062-1098]
ACCCTATCTCGGTCTATTCTTTTGATTTATAAGGGATTTTGCCGATTTCGGCCTATTGGTTAAAAAATGA
GCTGATTTAACAAAAATTTAACGCGAATTTTAACAAAATATTAACGTTTACAATTTCAGGTGGCACTTTT
CGGGGAAATGTGCGCGGAACCCCTATTTGTTTATTTTTCTAAATACATTCAAATATGTATCCGCTCATGA
GACAATAACCCTGATAAATGCTTCAATAATATTGAAAAAGGAAGAGTATGAGTATTCAACATTTCCGTGT
CGCCCTTATTCCCTTTTTTGCGGCATTTTGCCTTCCTGTTTTTGCTCACCCAGAAACGCTGGTGAAAGTA
AAAGATGCTGAAGATCAGTTGGGTGCACGAGTGGGTTACATCGAACTGGATCTCAACAGCGGTAAGATCC
TTGAGAGTTTTCGCCCCGAAGAACGTTTTCCAATGATGAGCACTTTTAAAGTTCTGCTATGTGGCGCGGT
ATTATCCCGTATTGACGCCGGGCAAGAGCAACTCGGTCGCCGCATACACTATTCTCAGAATGACTTGGTT
GAGTACTCACCAGTCACAGAAAAGCATCTTACGGATGGCATGACAGTAAGAGAATTATGCAGTGCTGCCA
TAACCATGAGTGATAACACTGCGGCCAACTTACTTCTGACAACGATCGGAGGACCGAAGGAGCTAACCGC
TTTTTTGCACAACATGGGGGATCATGTAACTCGCCTTGATCGTTGGGAACCGGAGCTGAATGAAGCCATA
CCAAACGACGAGCGTGACACCACGATGCCTGCAGCAATGGCAACAACGTTGCGCAAACTATTAACTGGCG
AACTACTTACTCTAGCTTCCCGGCAACAATTAATAGACTGGATGGAGGCGGATAAAGTTGCAGGACCACT
TCTGCGCTCGGCCCTTCCGGCTGGCTGGTTTATTGCTGATAAATCTGGAGCCGGTGAGCGTGGGTCTCGC
GGTATCATTGCAGCACTGGGGCCAGATGGTAAGCCCTCCCGTATCGTAGTTATCTACACGACGGGGAGTC
AGGCAACTATGGATGAACGAAATAGACAGATCGCTGAGATAGGTGCCTCACTGATTAAGCATTGGTAACT
GTCAGACCAAGTTTACTCATATATACTTTAGATTGATTTAAAACTTCATTTTTAATTTAAAAGGATCTAG
GTGAAGATCCTTTTTGATAATCTCATGACCAAAATCCCTTAACGTGAGTTTTCGTTCCACTGAGCGTCAG
ACCCCGTAGAAAAGATCAAAGGATCTTCTTGAGATCCTTTTTTTCTGCGCGTAATCTGCTGCTTGCAAAC
AAAAAAACCACCGCTACCAGCGGTGGTTTGTTTGCCGGATCAAGAGCTACCAACTCTTTTTCCGAAGGTA
ACTGGCTTCAGCAGAGCGCAGATACCAAATACTGTCCTTCTAGTGTAGCCGTAGTTAGGCCACCACTTCA
AGAACTCTGTAGCACCGCCTACATACCTCGCTCTGCTAATCCTGTTACCAGTGGCTGCTGCCAGTGGCGA
TAAGTCGTGTCTTACCGGGTTGGACTCAAGACGATAGTTACCGGATAAGGCGCAGCGGTCGGGCTGAACG
GGGGGTTCGTGCACACAGCCCAGCTTGGAGCGAACGACCTACACCGAACTGAGATACCTACAGCGTGAGC
TATGAGAAAGCGCCACGCTTCCCGAAGGGAGAAAGGCGGACAGGTATCCGGTAAGCGGCAGGGTCGGAAC
AGGAGAGCGCACGAGGGAGCTTCCAGGGGGAAACGCCTGGTATCTTTATAGTCCTGTCGGGTTTCGCCAC
CTCTGACTTGAGCGTCGATTTTTGTGATGCTCGTCAGGGGGGCGGAGCCTATGGAAAAACGCCAGCAACG
CGGCCTTTTTACGGTTCCTGGCCTTTTGCTGGCCTTTTGCTCACATGTTCTTTCCTGCGTTATCCCCTGA
TTCTGTGGATAACCGTATTACCGCCTTTGAGTGAGCTGATACCGCTCGCCGCAGCCGAACGACCGAGCGC
AGCGAGTCAGTGAGCGAGGAAGCGGAAGAGCGCCTGATGCGGTATTTTCTCCTTACGCATCTGTGCGGTA
TTTCACACCGCATATATGGTGCACTCTCAGTACAATCTGCTCTGATGCCGCATAGTTAAGCCAGTATACA
CTCCGCTATCGCTACGTGACTGGGTCATGGCTGCGCCCCGACACCCGCCAACACCCGCTGACGCGCCCTG
ACGGGCTTGTCTGCTCCCGGCATCCGCTTACAGACAAGCTGTGACCGTCTCCGGGAGCTGCATGTGTCAG
AGGTTTTCACCGTCATCACCGAAACGCGCGAGGCAGCTGCGGTAAAGCTCATCAGCGTGGTCGTGAAGCG
ATTCACAGATGTCTGCCTGTTCATCCGCGTCCAGCTCGTTGAGTTTCTCCAGAAGCGTTAATGTCTGGCT
TCTGATAAAGCGGGCCATGTTAAGGGCGGTTTTTTCCTGTTTGGTCACTGATGCCTCCGTGTAAGGGGGA
TTTCTGTTCATGGGGGTAATGATACCGATGAAACGAGAGAGGATGCTCACGATACGGGTTACTGATGATG
AACATGCCCGGTTACTGGAACGTTGTGAGGGTAAACAACTGGCGGTATGGATGCGGCGGGACCAGAGAAA
AATCACTCAGGGTCAATGCCAGCGCTTCGTTAATACAGATGTAGGTGTTCCACAGGGTAGCCAGCAGCAT
CCTGCGATGCAGATCCGGAACATAATGGTGCAGGGCGCTGACTTCCGCGTTTCCAGACTTTACGAAACAC
GGAAACCGAAGACCATTCATGTTGTTGCTCAGGTCGCAGACGTTTTGCAGCAGCAGTCGCTTCACGTTCG
CTCGCGTATCGGTGATTCATTCTGCTAACCAGTAAGGCAACCCCGCCAGCCTAGCCGGGTCCTCAACGAC
AGGAGCACGATCATGCGCACCCGTGGGGCCGCCATGCCGGCGATAATGGCCTGCTTCTCGCCGAAACGTT
TGGTGGCGGGACCAGTGACGAAGGCTTGAGCGAGGGCGTGCAAGATTCCGAATACCGCAAGCGACAGGCC
GATCATCGTCGCGCTCCAGCGAAAGCGGTCCTCGCCGAAAATGACCCAGAGCGCTGCCGGCACCTGTCCT
ACGAGTTGCATGATAAAGAAGACAGTCATAAGTGCGGCGACGATAGTCATGCCCCGCGCCCACCGGAAGG
AGCTGACTGGGTTGAAGGCTCTCAAGGGCATCGGTCGAGATCCCGGTGCCTAATGAGTGAGCTAACTTAC
ATTAATTGCGTTGCGCTCACTGCCCGCTTTCCAGTCGGGAAACCTGTCGTGCCAGCTGCATTAATGAATC
GGCCAACGCGCGGGGAGAGGCGGTTTGCGTATTGGGCGCCAGGGTGGTTTTTCTTTTCACCAGTGAGACG
GGCAACAGCTGATTGCCCTTCACCGCCTGGCCCTGAGAGAGTTGCAGCAAGCGGTCCACGCTGGTTTGCC
CCAGCAGGCGAAAATCCTGTTTGATGGTGGTTAACGGCGGGATATAACATGAGCTGTCTTCGGTATCGTC
GTATCCCACTACCGAGATATCCGCACCAACGCGCAGCCCGGACTCGGTAATGGCGCGCATTGCGCCCAGC
GCCATCTGATCGTTGGCAACCAGCATCGCAGTGGGAACGATGCCCTCATTCAGCATTTGCATGGTTTGTT
GAAAACCGGACATGGCACTCCAGTCGCCTTCCCGTTCCGCTATCGGCTGAATTTGATTGCGAGTGAGATA
TTTATGCCAGCCAGCCAGACGCAGACGCGCCGAGACAGAACTTAATGGGCCCGCTAACAGCGCGATTTGC
TGGTGACCCAATGCGACCAGATGCTCCACGCCCAGTCGCGTACCGTCTTCATGGGAGAAAATAATACTGT
TGATGGGTGTCTGGTCAGAGACATCAAGAAATAACGCCGGAACATTAGTGCAGGCAGCTTCCACAGCAAT
GGCATCCTGGTCATCCAGCGGATAGTTAATGATCAGCCCACTGACGCGTTGCGCGAGAAGATTGTGCACC
GCCGCTTTACAGGCTTCGACGCCGCTTCGTTCTACCATCGACACCACCACGCTGGCACCCAGTTGATCGG
CGCGAGATTTAATCGCCGCGACAATTTGCGACGGCGCGTGCAGGGCCAGACTGGAGGTGGCAACGCCAAT
CAGCAACGACTGTTTGCCCGCCAGTTGTTGTGCCACGCGGTTGGGAATGTAATTCAGCTCCGCCATCGCC
GCTTCCACTTTTTCCCGCGTTTTCGCAGAAACGTGGCTGGCCTGGTTCACCACGCGGGAAACGGTCTGAT
AAGAGACACCGGCATACTCTGCGACATCGTATAACGTTACTGGTTTCACATTCACCACCCTGAATTGACT
CTCTTCCGGGCGCTATCATGCCATACCGCGAAAGGTTTTGCGCCATTCGATGGTGTCCGGGATCTCGACG
CTCTCCCTTATGCGACTCCTGCATTAGGAAGCAGCCCAGTAGTAGGTTGAGGCCGTTGAGCACCGCCGCC
GCAAGGAATGGTGCATGCAAGGAGATGGCGCCCAACAGTCCCCCGGCCACGGGGCCTGCCACCATACCCA
CGCCGAAACAAGCGCTCATGAGCCCGAAGTGGCGAGCCCGATCTTCCCCATCGGTGATGTCGGCGATATA
GGCGCCAGCAACCGCACCTGTGGCGCCGGTGATGCCGGCCACGATGCGTCCGGCGTAGAGGATCGAGATC
TCGATCCCGCGAAATTAATACGACTCACTATAGGGGAATTGTGAGCGGATAACAATTCCCCTCTAGAAAT
AATTTTGTTTAACTTTAAGAAGGAGATATACCATGGGCAGCAGCCATCATCATCATCATCACAGCAGCGG
CCTGGAAGTTCTGTTCCAGGGGCCCCAT
