>Addgene plasmid #49698 | pVRa38_1322 | depositor partial sequence | sequence record 74074 | ECF gene
ATGCCGGTTATTGCACCGATGCCTGCAGCACGTCCGGCACGTATTACCAATCAGCGTGATGGTGCAGAAG
ATGCAGCAGCAGGCACCACCGTTGATCATCTGACCGAAACCTATCGTGCACATTATCGTAGCCTGCTGGG
TCTGGCAGCACTGCTGCTGGATGATACCGCAAGCTGTGAAGATGTTGTTCAAGAAGCATTTATCCGCGTT
CATAGCGCACGTAAACGTGTTCGTGATCCGGAAAAAACCCTGGCATATCTGCGTCAGACCGTTGTTAATC
TGAGCCGTAGCGCACTGCGTCGTCGTATTCTGGGTCTGAAACTGCTGAGCAAACCGATGCCGGATATGGC
AAGTGCCGAAGAAGGTGCATACGATCAGCTGGAACGTGATAGCCTGATTAAAGCAATGAAAGGTCTGCAG
CGTCGTCAGCGTGAAGTTCTGGTTCTGCGTTATTTTGCAGATATGACCGAAGCACAGGTTGCAGAAACCC
TGGGTATTAGCCTGGGTAGCGTTAAAGCCTATGGTAGCCGTGGTATTGCAGCCCTGCGTGTTGCAATGGA
AGCACCGGCATAA
