>Addgene plasmid #49698 | pVRa38_1322 | depositor partial sequence | sequence record 74075 | pVRa backbone
GGATCCAAGCTTGCGGCCGCACTCGAGCACCACCACCACCACCACTGAGATCCGGCTGCTAACAAAGCCC
GAAAGGAAGCTGAGTTGGCTGCTGCCACCGCTGAGCAATAACTAGCATAACCCCTTGGGGCCTCTAAACG
GGTCTTGAGGGGTTTTTTGCTGAAAGGAGGAACTATATCCGGATTGGCGAATGGG
[124 nt withheld, positions 196-319]
C
[91 nt withheld, positions 321-411]
A
[49 nt withheld, positions 413-461]
CCTTTGACGTTGGAGTCCACGTTCTTT
[37 nt withheld, positions 489-525]
ACCCTATCTCGGTCTATTCTTTTGATTTATAAGGGATTTTGCCGATTTCGGCCTATTGGTTAAAAAATGA
GCTGATTTAACAAAAATTTAACGCGAATTTTAACAAAATATTAACGTTTACAATTTCAGGTGGCACTTTT
CGGGGAAATGTGCGCGGAACCCCTATTTGTTTATTTTTCTAAATACATTCAAATATGTATCCGCTCATGA
GACAATAACCCTGATAAATGCTTCAATAATATTGAAAAAGGAAGAGTATGAGTATTCAACATTTCCGTGT
CGCCCTTATTCCCTTTTTTGCGGCATTTTGCCTTCCTGTTTTTGCTCACCCAGAAACGCTGGTGAAAGTA
AAAGATGCTGAAGATCAGTTGGGTGCACGAGTGGGTTACATCGAACTGGATCTCAACAGCGGTAAGATCC
TTGAGAGTTTTCGCCCCGAAGAACGTTTTCCAATGATGAGCACTTTTAAAGTTCTGCTATGTGGCGCGGT
ATTATCCCGTATTGACGCCGGGCAAGAGCAACTCGGTCGCCGCATACACTATTCTCAGAATGACTTGGTT
GAGTACTCACCAGTCACAGAAAAGCATCTTACGGATGGCATGACAGTAAGAGAATTATGCAGTGCTGCCA
TAACCATGAGTGATAACACTGCGGCCAACTTACTTCTGACAACGATCGGAGGACCGAAGGAGCTAACCGC
TTTTTTGCACAACATGGGGGATCATGTAACTCGCCTTGATCGTTGGGAACCGGAGCTGAATGAAGCCATA
CCAAACGACGAGCGTGACACCACGATGCCTGCAGCAATGGCAACAACGTTGCGCAAACTATTAACTGGCG
AACTACTTACTCTAGCTTCCCGGCAACAATTAATAGACTGGATGGAGGCGGATAAAGTTGCAGGACCACT
TCTGCGCTCGGCCCTTCCGGCTGGCTGGTTTATTGCTGATAAATCTGGAGCCGGTGAGCGTGGGTCTCGC
GGTATCATTGCAGCACTGGGGCCAGATGGTAAGCCCTCCCGTATCGTAGTTATCTACACGACGGGGAGTC
AGGCAACTATGGATGAACGAAATAGACAGATCGCTGAGATAGGTGCCTCACTGATTAAGCATTGGTAACT
GTCAGACCAAGTTTACTCATATATACTTTAGATTGATTTAAAACTTCATTTTTAATTTAAAAGGATCTAG
GTGAAGATCCTTTTTGATAATCTCATGACCAAAATCCCTTAACGTGAGTTTTCGTTCCACTGAGCGTCAG
ACCCCGTAGAAAAGATCAAAGGATCTTCTTGAGATCCTTTTTTTCTGCGCGTAATCTGCTGCTTGCAAAC
AAAAAAACCACCGCTACCAGCGGTGGTTTGTTTGCCGGATCAAGAGCTACCAACTCTTTTTCCGAAGGTA
ACTGGCTTCAGCAGAGCGCAGATACCAAATACTGTCCTTCTAGTGTAGCCGTAGTTAGGCCACCACTTCA
AGAACTCTGTAGCACCGCCTACATACCTCGCTCTGCTAATCCTGTTACCAGTGGCTGCTGCCAGTGGCGA
TAAGTCGTGTCTTACCGGGTTGGACTCAAGACGATAGTTACCGGATAAGGCGCAGCGGTCGGGCTGAACG
GGGGGTTCGTGCACACAGCCCAGCTTGGAGCGAACGACCTACACCGAACTGAGATACCTACAGCGTGAGC
TATGAGAAAGCGCCACGCTTCCCGAAGGGAGAAAGGCGGACAGGTATCCGGTAAGCGGCAGGGTCGGAAC
AGGAGAGCGCACGAGGGAGCTTCCAGGGGGAAACGCCTGGTATCTTTATAGTCCTGTCGGGTTTCGCCAC
CTCTGACTTGAGCGTCGATTTTTGTGATGCTCGTCAGGGGGGCGGAGCCTATGGAAAAACGCCAGCAACG
CGGCCTTTTTACGGTTCCTGGCCTTTTGCTGGCCTTTTGCTCACATGTTCTTTCCTGCGTTATCCCCTGA
TTCTGTGGATAACCGTATTACCGCCTTTGAGTGAGCTGATACCGCTCGCCGCAGCCGAACGACCGAGCGC
AGCGAGTCAGTGAGCGAGGAAGCGGAAGAGCGCCTGATGCGGTATTTTCTCCTTACGCATCTGTGCGGTA
TTTCACACCGCATATATGGTGCACTCTCAGTACAATCTGCTCTGATGCCGCATAGTTAAGCCAGTATACA
CTCCGCTATCGCTACGTGACTGGGTCATGGCTGCGCCCCGACACCCGCCAACACCCGCTGACGCGCCCTG
ACGGGCTTGTCTGCTCCCGGCATCCGCTTACAGACAAGCTGTGACCGTCTCCGGGAGCTGCATGTGTCAG
AGGTTTTCACCGTCATCACCGAAACGCGCGAGGCAGCTGCGGTAAAGCTCATCAGCGTGGTCGTGAAGCG
ATTCACAGATGTCTGCCTGTTCATCCGCGTCCAGCTCGTTGAGTTTCTCCAGAAGCGTTAATGTCTGGCT
TCTGATAAAGCGGGCCATGTTAAGGGCGGTTTTTTCCTGTTTGGTCACTGATGCCTCCGTGTAAGGGGGA
TTTCTGTTCATGGGGGTAATGATACCGATGAAACGAGAGAGGATGCTCACGATACGGGTTACTGATGATG
AACATGCCCGGTTACTGGAACGTTGTGAGGGTAAACAACTGGCGGTATGGATGCGGCGGGACCAGAGAAA
AATCACTCAGGGTCAATGCCAGCGCTTCGTTAATACAGATGTAGGTGTTCCACAGGGTAGCCAGCAGCAT
CCTGCGATGCAGATCCGGAACATAATGGTGCAGGGCGCTGACTTCCGCGTTTCCAGACTTTACGAAACAC
GGAAACCGAAGACCATTCATGTTGTTGCTCAGGTCGCAGACGTTTTGCAGCAGCAGTCGCTTCACGTTCG
CTCGCGTATCGGTGATTCATTCTGCTAACCAGTAAGGCAACCCCGCCAGCCTAGCCGGGTCCTCAACGAC
AGGAGCACGATCATGCGCACCCGTGGGGCCGCCATGCCGGCGATAATGGCCTGCTTCTCGCCGAAACGTT
TGGTGGCGGGACCAGTGACGAAGGCTTGAGCGAGGGCGTGCAAGATTCCGAATACCGCAAGCGACAGGCC
GATCATCGTCGCGCTCCAGCGAAAGCGGTCCTCGCCGAAAATGACCCAGAGCGCTGCCGGCACCTGTCCT
ACGAGTTGCATGATAAAGAAGACAGTCATAAGTGCGGCGACGATAGTCATGCCCCGCGCCCACCGGAAGG
AGCTGACTGGGTTGAAGGCTCTCAAGGGCATCGGTCGAGATCCCGGTGCCTAATGAGTGAGCTAACTTAC
ATTAATTGCGTTGCGCTCACTGCCCGCTTTCCAGTCGGGAAACCTGTCGTGCCAGCTGCATTAATGAATC
GGCCAACGCGCGGGGAGAGGCGGTTTGCGTATTGGGCGCCAGGGTGGTTTTTCTTTTCACCAGTGAGACG
GGCAACAGCTGATTGCCCTTCACCGCCTGGCCCTGAGAGAGTTGCAGCAAGCGGTCCACGCTGGTTTGCC
CCAGCAGGCGAAAATCCTGTTTGATGGTGGTTAACGGCGGGATATAACATGAGCTGTCTTCGGTATCGTC
GTATCCCACTACCGAGATATCCGCACCAACGCGCAGCCCGGACTCGGTAATGGCGCGCATTGCGCCCAGC
GCCATCTGATCGTTGGCAACCAGCATCGCAGTGGGAACGATGCCCTCATTCAGCATTTGCATGGTTTGTT
GAAAACCGGACATGGCACTCCAGTCGCCTTCCCGTTCCGCTATCGGCTGAATTTGATTGCGAGTGAGATA
TTTATGCCAGCCAGCCAGACGCAGACGCGCCGAGACAGAACTTAATGGGCCCGCTAACAGCGCGATTTGC
TGGTGACCCAATGCGACCAGATGCTCCACGCCCAGTCGCGTACCGTCTTCATGGGAGAAAATAATACTGT
TGATGGGTGTCTGGTCAGAGACATCAAGAAATAACGCCGGAACATTAGTGCAGGCAGCTTCCACAGCAAT
GGCATCCTGGTCATCCAGCGGATAGTTAATGATCAGCCCACTGACGCGTTGCGCGAGAAGATTGTGCACC
GCCGCTTTACAGGCTTCGACGCCGCTTCGTTCTACCATCGACACCACCACGCTGGCACCCAGTTGATCGG
CGCGAGATTTAATCGCCGCGACAATTTGCGACGGCGCGTGCAGGGCCAGACTGGAGGTGGCAACGCCAAT
CAGCAACGACTGTTTGCCCGCCAGTTGTTGTGCCACGCGGTTGGGAATGTAATTCAGCTCCGCCATCGCC
GCTTCCACTTTTTCCCGCGTTTTCGCAGAAACGTGGCTGGCCTGGTTCACCACGCGGGAAACGGTCTGAT
AAGAGACACCGGCATACTCTGCGACATCGTATAACGTTACTGGTTTCACATTCACCACCCTGAATTGACT
CTCTTCCGGGCGCTATCATGCCATACCGCGAAAGGTTTTGCGCCATTCGATGGTGTCCGGGATCTCGACG
CTCTCCCTTATGCGACTCCTGCATTAGGAAGCAGCCCAGTAGTAGGTTGAGGCCGTTGAGCACCGCCGCC
GCAAGGAATGGTGCATGCAAGGAGATGGCGCCCAACAGTCCCCCGGCCACGGGGCCTGCCACCATACCCA
CGCCGAAACAAGCGCTCATGAGCCCGAAGTGGCGAGCCCGATCTTCCCCATCGGTGATGTCGGCGATATA
GGCGCCAGCAACCGCACCTGTGGCGCCGGTGATGCCGGCCACGATGCGTCCGGCGTAGAGGATCGAGATC
TCGATCCCGCGAAATTAATACGACTCACTATAGGGGAATTGTGAGCGGATAACAATTCCCCTCTAGAAAT
AATTTTGTTTAACTTTAAGAAGGAGATATACCATGGGCAGCAGCCATCATCATCATCATCACAGCAGCGG
CCTGGAAGTTCTGTTCCAGGGGCCCCAT
