>Addgene plasmid #49698 | pVRa38_1322 | addgene partial sequence | sequence record 77285 | pBRrevBam 5'-GGTGATGTCGGCGATATAGG-3'
CGGTGATGCCGGCCACGATGCGTCCGGCGTAGAGGATCGAGATCTCGATCCCGCGAAATTAATACGACTC
ACTATAGGGGAATTGTGAGCGGATAACAATTCCCCTCTAGAAATAATTTTGTTTAACTTTAAGAAGGAGA
TATACCATGGGCAGCAGCCATCATCATCATCATCACAGCAGCGGCCTGGAAGTTCTGTTCCAGGGGCCCC
ATATGCCGGTTATTGCACCGATGCCTGCAGCACGTCCGGCACGTATTACCAATCAGCGTGATGGTGCAGA
AGATGCAGCAGCAGGCACCACCGTTGATCATCTGACCGAAACCTATCGTGCACATTATCGTAGCCTGCTG
GGTCTGGCAGCACTGCTGCTGGATGATACCGCAAGCTGTGAAGATGTTGTTCAAGAAGCATTTATCCGCG
TTCATAGCGCACGTAAACGTGTTCGTGATCCGGAAAAAACCCTGGCATATCTGCGTCAGACCGTTGTTAA
TCTGAGCCGTAGCGCACTGCGTCGTCGTATTCTGGGTCTGAAACTGCTGAGCAAACCGATGCCGGATATG
GCAAGTGCCGAAGAAGGTGCATACGATCAGCTGGAACGTGATAGCCTGATTAAAGCAATGAAAGGTCTGC
AGCGTCGTCAGCGTGAAGTTCTGGTTCTGCGTTATTTTGCAGATATGACCGAAGCACAGGTTGCAGAAAC
CCTGGGTATTAGCCTGGGTAGCGTTAAAGCCTATGGTAGCCGTGGTATTGCAGCCCTGCGTGTTGCAATG
GAAGCACCGGCATAAGGATCCAAGCTTGCGGCCGCACTCGAGCACCACCACCACCACCACTGAGATCCGG
CTGCTAACAAAGCCCGAAAGGAAGCTGAGTTGGCTGCTGCCACCGCTGAGCAATAACTAGCATAACCCCT
TGGGGCCTCTAAACGGGTCTTGAGGGGTTTTTTGCTGAA
